>Addgene plasmid #130926 | pLY57 | addgene full sequence | sequence record 257327 | Addgene NGS Result
ACCGCCGATAAACAAAAAAATGGCATTAAAGCGAATTTTAAAATTCGCCACAACGTGGAGGATGGCAGCG
TGCAGCTGGCTGATCACTACCAGCAAAACACTCCAATCGGTGATGGTCCTGTTCTGCTGCCAGACAATCA
CTATCTGAGCACGCAAAGCGTTCTGTCTAAAGATCCGAACGAGAAACGCGATCATATGGTTCTGCTGGAG
TTCGTAACCGCAGCGGGCATCACGCATGGTATGGATGAACTGTACAAAAGGCCTGCTGCAAACGACGAAA
ACTACGCTGCATCAGTTTAATAATACTAGAGCCAATTATTGAAGGCCTCCCTAACGGGGGGCCTTTTTTT
GTTTCTGGTCTCCCTACTAGTAGCGGCCGCTGCAGTCCGGCAAAAAAGGGCAAGGTGTCACCACCCTGCC
CTTTTTCTTTAAAACCGAAAAGATTACTTCGCGTTATGCAGGCTTCCTCGCTCACTGACTCGCTGCGCTC
GGTCGTTCGGCTGCGGCGAGCGGTATCAGCTCACTCAAAGGCGGTAATCTCGAGGTTACATTGTCGATCT
GTTCATGGTGAACAGCTTTGAATGCACCAAAAACTCGTAAAAGCTCTGATGTATCTATCTTTTTTACACC
GTTTTCATCTGTGCATATGGACAGTTTTCCCTTTGATATGTAACGGTGAACAGTTGTTCTACTTTTGTTT
GTTAGTCTTGATGCTTCACTGATAGATACAAGAGCCATAAGAACCTCAGATCCTTCCGTATTTAGCCAGT
ATGTTCTCTAGTGTGGTTCGTTGTTTTTGCGTGAGCCATGAGAACGAACCATTGAGATCATACTTACTTT
GCATGTCACTCAAAAATTTTGCCTCAAAACTGGTGAGCTGAATTTTTGCAGTTAAAGCATCGTGTAGTGT
TTTTCTTAGTCCGTTATGTAGGTAGGAATCTGATGTAATGGTTGTTGGTATTTTGTCACCATTCATTTTT
ATCTGGTTGTTCTCAAGTTCGGTTACGAGATCCATTTGTCTATCTAGTTCAACTTGGAAAATCAACGTAT
CAGTCGGGCGGCCTCGCTTATCAACCACCAATTTCATATTGCTGTAAGTGTTTAAATCTTTACTTATTGG
TTTCAAAACCCATTGGTTAAGCCTTTTAAACTCATGGTAGTTATTTTCAAGCATTAACATGAACTTAAAT
TCATCAAGGCTAATCTCTATATTTGCCTTGTGAGTTTTCTTTTGTGTTAGTTCTTTTAATAACCACTCAT
AAATCCTCATAGAGTATTTGTTTTCAAAAGACTTAACATGTTCCAGATTATATTTTATGAATTTTTTTAA
CTGGAAAAGATAAGGCAATATCTCTTCACTAAAAACTAATTCTAATTTTTCGCTTGAGAACTTGGCATAG
TTTGTCCACTGGAAAATCTCAAAGCCTTTAACCAAAGGATTCCTGATTTCCACAGTTCTCGTCATCAGCT
CTCTGGTTGCTTTAGCTAATACACCATAAGCATTTTCCCTACTGATGTTCATCATCTGAGCGTATTGGTT
ATAAGTGAACGATACCGTCCGTTCTTTCCTTGTAGGGTTTTCAATCGTGGGGTTGAGTAGTGCCACACAG
CATAAAATTAGCTTGGTTTCATGCTCCGTTAAGTCATAGCGACTAATCGCTAGTTCATTTGCTTTGAAAA
CAACTAATTCAGACATACATCTCAATTGGTCTAGGTGATTTTAATCACTATACCAATTGAGATGGGCTAG
TCAATGATAATTACATGTCCTTTTCCTTTGAGTTGTGGGTATCTGTAAATTCTGCTAGACCTTTGCTGGA
AAACTTGTAAATTCTGCTAGACCCTCTGTAAATTCCGCTAGACCTTTGTGTGTTTTTTTTGTTTATATTC
AAGTGGTTATAATTTATAGAATAAAGAAAGAATAAAAAAAGATAAAAAGAATAGATCCCAGCCCTGTGTA
TAACTCACTACTTTAGTCAGTTCCGCAGTATTACAAAAGGATGTCGCAAACGCTGTTTGCTCCTCTACAA
AACAGACCTTAAAACCCTAAAGGCTTAAGTAGCACCCTCGCAAGCTCGGGCAAATCGCTGAATATTCCTT
TTGTCTCCGACCATCAGGCACCTGAGTCGCTGTCTTTTTCGTGACATTCAGTTCGCTGCGCTCACGGCTC
TGGCAGTGAATGGGGGTAAATGGCACTACAGGCGCCTTTTATGGATTCATGCAAGGAAACTACCCATAAT
ACAAGAAAAGCCCGTCACGGGCTTCTCAGGGCGTTTTATGGCGGGTCTGCTATGTGGTGCTATCTGACTT
TTTGCTGTTCAGCAGTTCCTGCCCTCTGATTTTCCAGTCTGACCACTTCGGATTATCCCGTGACAGGTCA
TTCAGACTGGCTAATGCACCCAGTAAGGCAGCGGTATCATCAACAGGCTTACCCGTCTTACTGTCCCTAG
TGCTTGGATTCTCACCAATAAAAAACGCCCGGCGGCAACCGAGCGTTCTGAACAAATCCAGATGGAGTTC
TGAGGTCATTACTGGATCTATCAACAGGAGTCCAAGCGAGCTCGTAAACTTGGTCTGACAGTTACCAATG
CTTAATCAGTGAGGCACCTATCTCAGCGATCTGTCTATTTCGTTCATCCATAGTTGCCTGACTCCCCGTC
GTGTAGATAACTACGATACGGGAGGGCTTACCATCTGGCCCCAGTGCTGCAATGATACCGCGAGACCCAC
GCTCACCGGCTCCAGATTTATCAGCAATAAACCAGCCAGCCGGAAGGGCCGAGCGCAGAAGTGGTCCTGC
AACTTTATCCGCCTCCATCCAGTCTATTAATTGTTGCCGGGAAGCTAGAGTAAGTAGTTCGCCAGTTAAT
AGTTTGCGCAACGTTGTTGCCATTGCTACAGGCATCGTGGTGTCACGCTCGTCGTTTGGTATGGCTTCAT
TCAGCTCCGGTTCCCAACGATCAAGGCGAGTTACATGATCCCCCATGTTGTGCAAAAAAGCGGTTAGCTC
CTTCGGTCCTCCGATCGTTGTCAGAAGTAAGTTGGCCGCAGTGTTATCACTCATGGTTATGGCAGCACTG
CATAATTCTCTTACTGTCATGCCATCCGTAAGATGCTTTTCTGTGACTGGTGAGTACTCAACCAAGTCAT
TCTGAGAATAGTGTATGCGGCGACCGAGTTGCTCTTGCCCGGCGTCAATACGGGATAATACCGCGCCACA
TAGCAGAACTTTAAAAGTGCTCATCATTGGAAAACGTTCTTCGGGGCGAAAACTCTCAAGGATCTTACCG
CTGTTGAGATCCAGTTCGATGTAACCCACTCGTGCACCCAACTGATCTTCAGCATCTTTTACTTTCACCA
GCGTTTCTGGGTGAGCAAAAACAGGAAGGCAAAATGCCGCAAAAAAGGGAATAAGGGCGACACGGAAATG
TTGAATACTCATACTCTTCCTTTTTCAATATTATTGAAGCATTTATCAGGGTTATTGTCTCATGAGCGGA
TACATATTTGAATGTATTTAGAAAAATAAACAAATAGGGGTTCCGCGCACATTTCCCATGGTGCCACCTG
ACGTCTAAGAAACCATTATTATCATGACATTAACCTATAAAAATAGGCGTATCACGAGGCAGAATTTCAG
ATAAAAAAAATCCTTAGCTTTCGCTAAGGATGATTTCTGGAATTCGCGGCCGCTTCTAGAGGGGAGACCA
GAAACAAAAAAAGGGGAGCGGTTTCCCGCTCCCCTTCAATAATTGGCTCTAGTATTAGTCACCTCCTAGC
TGACTCAAATCAATGCGTGTTTCATAAAGACCAGTGATGGATTGATGGATAAGAGTGGCATCTAAAACTT
CTTTTGTAGACGTATATCGTTTACGATCAATTGTTGTATCAAAATATTTAAAAGCAGCGGGAGCTCCAAG
ATTCGTCAACGTAAATAAATGAATAATATTTTCTGCTTGTTCACGTATTGGTTTGTCTCTATGTTTGTTA
TATGCACTAAGAACTTTATCTAAATTGGCATCTGCTAAAATAACACGCTTAGAAAATTCACTGATTTGCT
CAATAATCTCATCTAAATAATGCTTATGCTGCTCCACAAACAATTGTTTTTGTTCGTTATCTTCTGGACT
ACCCTTCAACTTTTCATAATGACTAGCTAAATATAAAAAATTCACATATTTGCTTGGCAGAGCCAGCTCA
TTTCCTTTTTGTAATTCTCCGGCACTAGCCAGCATCCGTTTACGACCGTTTTCTAACTCAAAAAGACTAT
ATTTAGGTAGTTTAATGATTAAGTCTTTTTTAACTTCCTTATATCCTTTAGCTTCTAAAAAGTCAATCGG
ATTTTTTTCAAAGGAACTTCTTTCCATAATTGTGATCCCTAGTAACTCTTTAACGGATTTTAACTTCTTC
GATTTCCCTTTTTCCACCTTAGCAACCACTAGGACTGAATAAGCTACCGTTGGACTATCAAAACCACCAT
ATTTTTTTGGATCCCAGTCTTTTTTACGAGCAATAAGCTTGTCCGAATTTCTTTTTGGTAAAATTGACTC
CTTGGAGAATCCGCCTGTCTGTACTTCTGTTTTCTTGACAATATTGACTTGGGGCATGGACAATACTTTG
CGCACTGTGGCAAAATCTCGCCCTTTATCCCAGACAATTTCTCCAGTTTCCCCATTAGTTTCGATTAGAG
GGCGTTTGCGAATCTCTCCATTTGCAAGTGTAATTTCTGTTTTGAAGAAGTTCATGATATTAGAGTAAAA
GAAATATTTTGCGGTTGCTTTGCCTATTTCTTGCTCAGACTTAGCAATCATTTTACGAACATCATAAACT
TTATAATCACCATAGACAAACTCCGATTCAAGTTTTGGATATTTCTTAATCAAAGCAGTTCCAACGACGG
CATTTAGATACGCATCATGGGCATGATGGTAATTGTTAATCTCACGTACTTTATAGAATTGGAAATCTTT
TCGGAAGTCAGAAACTAATTTAGATTTTAAGGTAATCACTTTAACCTCTCGAATAAGTTTATCATTTTCA
TCGTATTTAGTATTCATGCGACTATCCAAAATTTGTGCCACATGCTTAGTGATTTGGCGAGTTTCAACCA
ATTGGCGTTTGATAAAACCAGCTTTATCAAGTTCACTCAAACCTCCACGTTCAGCTTTCGTTAAATTATC
AAACTTACGTTGAGTGATTAACTTGGCGTTTAGAAGTTGTCTCCAATAGTTTTTCATCTTTTTGACTACT
TCTTCACTTGGAACGTTATCCGATTTACCACGATTTTTATCAGAACGCGTTAAGACCTTATTGTCTATTG
AATCGTCTTTAAGGAAACTTTGTGGAACAATGGCATCGACATCATAATCACTTAAACGATTAATATCTAA
TTCTTGGTCCACATACATGTCTCTTCCATTTTGGAGATAATAGAGATAGAGCTTTTCATTTTGCAATTGA
GTATTTTCAACAGGATGCTCTTTAAGAATCTGACTTCCTAATTCTTTGATACCTTCTTCGATTCGTTTCA
TACGCTCTCGCGAATTTTTCTGGCCCTTTTGAGTTGTCTGATTTTCACGTGCCATTTCAATAACGATATT
TTCTGGCTTATGCCGCCCCATTACTTTGACCAATTCATCAACAACTTTTACAGTCTGTAAAATACCTTTT
TTAATAGCAGGGCTACCAGCTAAATTTGCAATATGTTCATGTAAACTATCGCCTTGTCCAGACACTTGTG
CTTTTTGAATGTCTTCTTTAAATGTCAAACTATCATCATGGATCAGCTGCATAAAATTGCGATTGGCAAA
ACCATCTGATTTCAAAAAATCTAATATTGTTTTGCCAGATTGCTTATCCCTAATACCATTAATCAATTTT
CGAGACAAACGTCCCCAACCAGTATAACGGCGACGTTTAAGCTGTTTCATCACCTTATCATCAAAGAGGT
GAGCATATGTTTTAAGTCTTTCCTCAATCATCTCCCTATCTTCAAATAAGGTCAATGTTAAAACAATATC
CTCTAAGATATCTTCATTTTCTTCATTATCCAAAAAATCTTTATCTTTAATAATTTTTAGCAAATCATGG
TAGGTACCTAATGAAGCATTAAATCTATCTTCAACTCCTGAAATTTCAACACTATCAAAACATTCTATTT
TTTTGAAATAATCTTCTTTTAATTGCTTAACGGTTACTTTTCGATTTGTTTTGAAGAGTAAATCAACAAT
GGCTTTCTTCTGTTCACCTGAAAGAAATGCTGGTTTTCGCATTCCTTCAGTAACATATTTGACCTTTGTC
AATTCGTTATAAACCGTAAAATACTCATAAAGCAAACTATGTTTTGGTAGTACTTTTTCATTTGGAAGAT
TTTTATCAAAGTTTGTCATGCGTTCAATAAATGATTGAGCTGAAGCACCTTTATCGACAACTTCTTCAAA
ATTCCATGGGGTAATTGTTTCTTCAGACTTCCGAGTCATCCATGCAAAACGACTATTGCCACGCGCCAAT
GGACCAACATAATAAGGAATACGAAAAGTCAAGATTTTTTCAATCTTCTCACGATTGTCTTTTAAAAATG
GATAAAAGTCTTCTTGTCTTCTCAAAATAGCATGCAGCTCACCCAAGTGAATTTGATGGGGAATAGAGCC
GTTGTCAAAGGTCCGTTGCTTGCGCAGCAAATCTTCACGATTTAGTTTCACCAATAATTCCTCAGTACCA
TCCATTTTTTCTAAAATTGGTTTGATAAATTTATAAAATTCTTCTTGGCTAGCTCCCCCATCAATATAAC
CTGCATATCCGTTTTTTGATTGATCAAAAAAGATTTCTTTATACTTTTCTGGAAGTTGTTGTCGAACTAA
AGCTTTTAAAAGAGTCAAGTCTTGATGATGTTCATCGTAGCGTTTAATCATTGAAGCTGATAGGGGAGCC
TTAGTTATTTCAGTATTTACTCTTAGGATATCTGAAAGTAAAATAGCATCTGATAAATTCTTAGCTGCCA
AAAACAAATCAGCATATTGATCTCCAATTTGCGCCAATAAATTATCTAAATCATCATCGTAAGTATCTTT
TGAAAGCTGTAATTTAGCATCTTCTGCCAAATCAAAATTTGATTTAAAATTAGGGGTCAAACCCAATGAC
AAAGCAATGAGATTCCCAAATAAGCCATTTTTCTTCTCACCGGGGAGCTGAGCAATGAGATTTTCTAATC
GTCTTGATTTACTCAATCGTGCAGAAAGAATCGCTTTAGCATCTACTCCACTTGCGTTAATAGGGTTTTC
TTCAAATAATTGATTGTAGGTTTGTACCAACTGGATAAATAGTTTGTCCACATCACTATTATCAGGATTT
AAATCTCCCTCAATCAAAAAATGACCACGAAACTTAATCATATGCGCTAAGGCCAAATAGATTAAGCGCA
AATCCGCTTTATCAGTAGAATCTACCAATTTTTTTCGCAGATGATAGATAGTTGGATATTTCTCATGATA
AGCAACTTCATCTACTATATTTCCAAAAATAGGATGACGTTCATGCTTCTTGTCTTCTTCCACCAAAAAA
GACTCTTCAAGTCGATGAAAGAAACTATCATCTACTTTCGCCATCTCATTTGAAAAAATCTCCTGTAGAT
AACAAATACGATTCTTCCGACGTGTATACCTTCTACGAGCTGTCCGTTTGAGGCGAGTCGCTTCCGCTGT
CTCTCCACTGTCAAATAAAAGAGCCCCTATAAGATTTTTTTTGATACTGTGGCGGTCTGTATTTCCCAGA
ACCTTGAACTTTTTAGACGGAACCTTATATTCATCAGTGATCACCGCCCATCCGACGCTATTTGTGCCGA
TAGCTAAGCCTATTGAGTATTTCTTATCCATAGATCCTTTCTCCTCTTTAGATCTTTTCAATTCTTTTCT
CTATCACTGATAGGGAGTGGTAAAATAACTCTATCAACGATAGAGTGTCAACAAAAATTAGGAATTAATG
ATGTCAAGATTAGATAAAAGTAAAGTGATTAACAGCGCATTAGAGCTGCTTAATGAGGTCGGAATCGAAG
GTTTAACAACCCGTAAACTCGCCCAGAAGCTAGGTGTAGAGCAGCCTACATTGTATTGGCATGTAAAAAA
TAAGCGGGCTTTGCTCGACGCCTTAGCCATTGAGATGTTAGATAGGCACCATACTCACTTTTGCCCTTTA
GAAGGGGAAAGCTGGCAAGATTTTTTACGTAATAACGCTAAAAGTTTTAGATGTGCTTTACTAAGTCATC
GCGATGGAGCAAAAGTACATTTAGGTACACGGCCTACAGAAAAACAGTATGAAACTCTCGAAAATCAATT
AGCCTTTTTATGCCAACAAGGTTTTTCACTAGAGAATGCATTATATGCACTCAGCGCTGTGGGGCATTTT
ACTTTAGGTTGCGTATTGGAAGATCAAGAGCATCAAGTCGCTAAAGAAGAAAGGGAAACACCTACTACTG
ATAGTATGCCGCCATTATTACGACAAGCTATCGAATTATTTGATCACCAAGGTGCAGAGCCAGCCTTCTT
ATTCGGCCTTGAATTGATCATATGCGGATTAGAAAAACAACTTAAATGTGAAAGTGGGTCTTAATACTAG
AGCCAATTATTGAAGGCCGCTAACGCGGCCTTTTTTTGTTTCTGGTCTCCCTACTAGAGTTTACGGCTAG
CTCAGTCCTAGGTATAGTGCTAGCTACTAGAGTCACACAGGAAAGTACTAGATGGCAGAATACAAAGATA
ATTTACTTGGTGAGGCGAACAGCTTTCTCGAAGTGCTGGAACAGGTTTCGCATCTCGCACCGCTGGACAA
ACCGGTGCTCATCATCGGCGAACGCGGCACCGGTAAAGAGCTGATTGCCAGCCGCCTGCATTATCTCTCC
TCCCGTTGGCAAGGGCCGTTTATTTCCCTTAACTGCGCGGCGTTAAATGAAAATCTGCTGGATTCCGAAC
TGTTTGGTCACGAAGCGGGGGCGTTTACCGGTGCGCAAAAACGTCATCCAGGGAGATTTGAACGTGCCGA
CGGCGGTACGCTATTTCTTGATGAACTCGCTACGGCACCGATGATGGTGCAGGAGAAATTATTGCGCGTG
ATTGAGTACGGTGAACTGGAGCGCGTTGGCGGCAGCCAACCATTGCAGGTGAATGTGCGGTTGGTATGCG
CGACGAATGCCGATCTCCCGGCGATGGTCAATGAAGGCACTTTTCGCGCTGACCTGCTCGACCGACTGGC
TTTTGATGTTGTACAACTGCCACCACTGCGCGAGCGCGAAAGCGACATAATGTTGATGGCAGAATACTTT
GCCATCCAGATGTGTCGGGAAATCAAGCTGCCTCTGTTCCCGGGGTTTACGGAGCGCGCCAGAGAAACAT
TGCTGAATTATCGTTGGCCGGGAAATATTCGTGAATTGAAAAACGTGGTGGAACGTTCAGTGTATCGCCA
CGGCACCAGCGATTATCCGCTTGATGACATCATTATTGATCCCTTTAAACGGCGTCCGCCTGAAGACGCT
ATCGCCGTTTCAGAAACCACCTCGCTTCCAACACTGCCGCTGGATTTACGTGAGTTTCAGATGCAGCAGG
AAAAAGAGTTGCTGCAACTCAGTTTGCAAATGAATGCACGCACACGCCGCCGCGAACGTCGCGCAGAGAA
ACAGGCTCAATGGAAAGCAGCAAATTAATACTAGAGCCAATTATTGAAGGCCGCTAACGCGGCCTTTTTT
TGTTTCTGGTCTCCCTACTAGAAGTTATATGTTGGTAACTACCGGGGATGAATATATAAGTGCGGTTAGT
GTAATTCGCTAACTCATCCTGGCATGTTGCTGTTGATTCTTCAATCAGATCTTTATAAATCAAAAAGATA
AAAAATTGGCACGCAAATTGTATTAACAGTTCAGCAGGACAATCCTGAACGCAAATACTAGAGAGCTGTC
ACCGGATGTGCTTTCCGGTCTGATGAGTCCGTGAGGACGAAACAGCCTCTACAAATAATTTTGTTTAACT
AGAGATTAAAGAGGAGAAATACCATATGCGTAAAGGCGAAGAGCTGTTCACTGGTGTCGTCCCTATTCTG
GTGGAACTGGATGGTGATGTCAACGGTCATAAGTTTTCCGTGCGTGGCGAGGGTGAAGGTGACGCAACTA
ATGGTAAACTGACGCTGAAGTTCATCTGTACTACTGGTAAACTGCCGGTACCTTGGCCGACTCTGGTAAC
GACGCTGACTTATGGTGTTCAGTGCTTTGCTCGTTATCCGGACCATATGAAGCAGCATGACTTCTTCAAG
TCCGCCATGCCGGAAGGCTATGTGCAGGAACGCACGATTTCCTTTAAGGATGACGGCACGTACAAAACGC
GTGCGGAAGTGAAATTTGAAGGCGATACCCTGGTAAACCGCATTGAGCTGAAAGGCATTGACTTTAAAGA
AGACGGCAATATCCTGGGCCATAAGCTGGAATACAATTTTAACAGCCACAATGTTTACATC
Features (pLannotate 1.2.2; 18 found; start..end, strand, type, name):
    265..288     +  CDS            ssrA tag (LVA) (fragment): C-terminal peptide that mediates degradation in bacteria through the ClpXP and ClpAP proteases (McGinness et al., 2006) mutant LVA variant that confers accelerated degradation under some conditions (Andersen et al., 1998)
    365..385     +  misc_feature   BioBrick suffix: universal suffix for all parts
    386..443     +  terminator     his operon terminator: This putative transcriptin terminator from the E. coli his operon has a 2-bp deletion introduced during synthesis. Its efficiency has not been determined.
    746..1696    -  CDS            Rep101: RepA protein needed for replication with the pSC101 origin; rep101
   1744..1966    -  rep_origin     pSC101 ori: low-copy replication origin that requires the Rep101 protein
   2458..2552    -  terminator     lambda t0 terminator: transcription terminator from phage lambda
   2582..3442    -  CDS            AmpR: β-lactamase; bla; confers resistance to ampicillin, carbenicillin, and related antibiotics
   3443..3547    -  promoter       AmpR promoter: bla
   3634..3677    -  terminator     bacterial terminator: putative bacterial transcription terminator
   3680..3701    +  misc_feature   BioBrick prefix: BioBrick prefix for parts that do not start with "ATG"
   3767..7871    -  CDS            dCas9 (fragment): catalytically dead mutant of the Cas9 endonuclease from the Streptococcus pyogenes Type II CRISPR/Cas system RNA-guided DNA-binding protein that lacks endonuclease activity due to the D10A mutation in the RuvC catalytic domain and the H840A mutation in the HNH catalytic domain
   7907..7962    -  promoter       tetR/tetA promoters: tetR; overlapping promoters for bacterial tetR and tetA
   7981..8601    +  CDS            tetR: TETR2_ECOLX - Experimental evidence at protein level: Swiss-Prot protein existence level 1. TetR is the repressor of the tetracycline resistance element; its N-terminal region forms a helix-turn-helix structure and binds DNA. Binding of tetracycline to TetR reduces the repressor affinity for the tetracycline resistance gene (tetA) promoter operator sites. From Escherichia coli.
   8676..8704    +  promoter       J23119 promoter (fragment): bacterial promoter (Registry of Standard Biological Parts BBa J23119)
   8732..9619    +  CDS            pspF (fragment): PSPF_ECOLI - Also known as ycjB. Experimental evidence at protein level: Swiss-Prot protein existence level 1. Transcriptional activator for the phage shock protein (psp) operon (pspABCDE) and pspG gene. From Escherichia coli (strain K12).
   9632..9685    +  CDS            λ N peptide (fragment): N-terminal RNA-binding domain from the λ bacteriophage antiterminator protein N (Baron-Benhamou et al., 2004)
   9936..9985    +  misc_RNA       sTRSV HHRz: hammerhead ribozyme from the tobacco ringspot virus satellite RNA (Khvorova et al., 2003)
  10036..258     +  CDS            superfolder GFP (across the origin): GFP variant that folds robustly even when fused to poorly folded proteins (Pédelacq et al., 2006)
