[The description below was written by a language model from this plasmid's Addgene catalogue record and pLannotate feature annotations shown in this document.]
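Description:
pLY57 is a 10.5 kb low-copy bacterial expression plasmid for synthetic biology, built on a mutated version of the BioBrick backbone pSB4A3. It replicates through the pSC101 origin with its Rep101 (RepA) initiator protein and is selected with ampicillin via the bla gene. BioBrick prefix and suffix sequences flank the cargo, and several transcription terminators insulate the backbone from it. The plasmid carries most of a CRISPR activation (CRISPRa) device for E. coli together with its fluorescent readout.

The cargo comprises four expression units. Catalytically dead Streptococcus pyogenes Cas9 (D10A, H840A, plus two synonymous changes) is transcribed from a Ptet promoter. It lies divergent to tetR within the overlapping tetR/tetA promoter region, so dCas9 levels should be inducible with tetracycline-type inducers. The activator is PspF lacking its C-terminal helix-turn-helix DNA-binding domain, fused at its C terminus to an improved λ N22 RNA-binding peptide (D2N, Q4R). It is expressed constitutively from the Anderson promoter J23106, which the automated annotation reports as a partial J23119 match, as expected for a related family member. PspF is the activator of the phage shock (psp) operon. Removing its DNA-binding domain presumably lets it be recruited instead through the λ N peptide to a matching RNA element on a guide RNA bound by dCas9.

The reporter is superfolder GFP with an ASV ssrA-type degradation tag for faster turnover, driven by the engineered PpspA-LEA5B5 promoter. An sTRSV hammerhead ribozyme annotated just upstream of the coding sequence probably serves as a 5′ insulator. No guide RNA cassette is listed or annotated, so the guide presumably must be supplied separately. The construct serves to test programmable gene activation in bacteria.
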