Addgene plasmid #130926: pLY57
Purpose: A CRISPR activation device with the necessary genes (dcas9 controlled by Ptet, pspFΔHTH::λN22plus controlled by promoter J23106), and the reporter part (PpspA-LEA5B5 with sfgfp::ASV).
Depositing lab: Baojun Wang. Depositing organization: University of Edinburgh. Publication: Engineered CRISPRa enables programmable eukaryote-like gene activation in bacteria. Liu Y, Wan X, Wang B. Nat Commun. 2019 Aug 26;10(1):3693. doi: 10.1038/s41467-019-11479-0. PubMed 31451697.
Backbone
  Vector backbone: pSB4A3mut
  Backbone manufacturer: Original version designed by: Reshma Shetty; Mutations introduced by: unknown
  Backbone size w/o insert (bp): 3337
  Total vector size (bp): 10491
  Vector type: Bacterial Expression, Synthetic Biology
Growth in bacteria
  Bacterial resistance: Ampicillin, 100 μg/mL
  Growth temperature: 37°C
  Growth strain: DH5alpha
  Growth instructions: Culture in the Lennox’s Luria-Bertani (LB) medium (10 g/L peptone, 5 g/L yeast extract, 5 g/L NaCl)
  Copy number: Low Copy
Gene/Insert 1
  Gene/Insert name: dcas9
  Species: Streptococcus pyogenes
  Insert size (bp): 4170
  Mutation: Mutations D10A and H840A on WT cas9. Synonymous mutation at R63 of dcas9 (CGT>CGC); Synonymous mutation at R447 of dcas9 (CGA>CGT)
  Promoter: Ptet
  Cloning method: Unknown
  Sequencing primers: 5′ TGCCACCTGACGTCTAAGAA; 3′ TGCGCTGTTAATCACTTTACTTTTATCTAATCTTG
Gene/Insert 2
  Gene/Insert name: tetR
  Species: E. coli
  Insert size (bp): 790
  Mutation: Synonymous mutation at S2 of tetR (TCT>TCA)
  Promoter: Ptet
  Cloning method: Unknown
  Sequencing primers: 5′ GAGCTGTCCGTTTGAGGCGAGTCGCTTCCGCTG; 3′ CACGAATATTTCCCGGCCAACGATAATTCAGC
Gene/Insert 3
  Gene/Insert name: pspFΔHTH::λN22plus
  Species: Synthetic; E. coli
  Insert size (bp): 1084
  Mutation: The HTH domain of the pspF gene was deleted (297-326). Mutations D2N and Q4R in the λN22 domain.
  Promoter: Anderson promoter: J23106
  Tag / fusion protein: pspFΔHTH::λN22plus (C terminal on insert)
  Cloning method: Restriction Enzyme; 5′ cloning site XbaI (destroyed during cloning); 3′ cloning site SpeI (destroyed during cloning)
  Sequencing primers: 5′ AGCATCAAGTCGCTAAAGAAGAAAGGGAAACACCTACTACTG; 3′ CTCGCCACGCACGGAAAACTTATGACCGTTGAC
Gene/Insert 4
  Gene/Insert name: sfgfp
  Species: Synthetic
  Insert size (bp): 1110
  Promoter: PpspA-LEA5B5
  Tag / fusion protein: ASV tag (C terminal on insert)
  Cloning method: Restriction Enzyme; 5′ cloning site XbaI (destroyed during cloning); 3′ cloning site SpeI, PstI (not destroyed)
  Sequencing primers: 5′ CTGCAACTCAGTTTGCAAATGAATGCAC; 3′ ATTACCGCCTTTGAGTGAGC
Terms and licenses: Academic/Nonprofit Terms; Industry Terms: Not Available to Industry
Depositor comments: The Top10 bacterial strain should be used for downstream applications
How to cite: pLY57 was a gift from Baojun Wang (Addgene plasmid # 130926 ; http://n2t.net/addgene:130926 ; RRID:Addgene_130926)
