>Addgene plasmid #130926 | pLY57 | depositor partial sequence | sequence record 250878 | dcas9 generator
GGGAGACCAGAAACAAAAAAAGGGGAGCGGTTTCCCGCTCCCCTTCAATAATTGGCTCTAGTATTAGTCA
CCTCCTAGCTGACTCAAATCAATGCGTGTTTCATAAAGACCAGTGATGGATTGATGGATAAGAGTGGCAT
CTAAAACTTCTTTTGTAGACGTATATCGTTTACGATCAATTGTTGTATCAAAATATTTAAAAGCAGCGGG
AGCTCCAAGATTCGTCAACGTAAATAAATGAATAATATTTTCTGCTTGTTCACGTATTGGTTTGTCTCTA
TGTTTGTTATATGCACTAAGAACTTTATCTAAATTGGCATCTGCTAAAATAACACGCTTAGAAAATTCAC
TGATTTGCTCAATAATCTCATCTAAATAATGCTTATGCTGCTCCACAAACAATTGTTTTTGTTCGTTATC
TTCTGGACTACCCTTCAACTTTTCATAATGACTAGCTAAATATAAAAAATTCACATATTTGCTTGGCAGA
GCCAGCTCATTTCCTTTTTGTAATTCTCCGGCACTAGCCAGCATCCGTTTACGACCGTTTTCTAACTCAA
AAAGACTATATTTAGGTAGTTTAATGATTAAGTCTTTTTTAACTTCCTTATATCCTTTAGCTTCTAAAAA
GTCAATCGGATTTTTTTCAAAGGAACTTCTTTCCATAATTGTGATCCCTAGTAACTCTTTAACGGATTTT
AACTTCTTCGATTTCCCTTTTTCCACCTTAGCAACCACTAGGACTGAATAAGCTACCGTTGGACTATCAA
AACCACCATATTTTTTTGGATCCCAGTCTTTTTTACGAGCAATAAGCTTGTCCGAATTTCTTTTTGGTAA
AATTGACTCCTTGGAGAATCCGCCTGTCTGTACTTCTGTTTTCTTGACAATATTGACTTGGGGCATGGAC
AATACTTTGCGCACTGTGGCAAAATCTCGCCCTTTATCCCAGACAATTTCTCCAGTTTCCCCATTAGTTT
CGATTAGAGGGCGTTTGCGAATCTCTCCATTTGCAAGTGTAATTTCTGTTTTGAAGAAGTTCATGATATT
AGAGTAAAAGAAATATTTTGCGGTTGCTTTGCCTATTTCTTGCTCAGACTTAGCAATCATTTTACGAACA
TCATAAACTTTATAATCACCATAGACAAACTCCGATTCAAGTTTTGGATATTTCTTAATCAAAGCAGTTC
CAACGACGGCATTTAGATACGCATCATGGGCATGATGGTAATTGTTAATCTCACGTACTTTATAGAATTG
GAAATCTTTTCGGAAGTCAGAAACTAATTTAGATTTTAAGGTAATCACTTTAACCTCTCGAATAAGTTTA
TCATTTTCATCGTATTTAGTATTCATGCGACTATCCAAAATTTGTGCCACATGCTTAGTGATTTGGCGAG
TTTCAACCAATTGGCGTTTGATAAAACCAGCTTTATCAAGTTCACTCAAACCTCCACGTTCAGCTTTCGT
TAAATTATCAAACTTACGTTGAGTGATTAACTTGGCGTTTAGAAGTTGTCTCCAATAGTTTTTCATCTTT
TTGACTACTTCTTCACTTGGAACGTTATCCGATTTACCACGATTTTTATCAGAACGCGTTAAGACCTTAT
TGTCTATTGAATCGTCTTTAAGGAAACTTTGTGGAACAATGGCATCGACATCATAATCACTTAAACGATT
AATATCTAATTCTTGGTCCACATACATGTCTCTTCCATTTTGGAGATAATAGAGATAGAGCTTTTCATTT
TGCAATTGAGTATTTTCAACAGGATGCTCTTTAAGAATCTGACTTCCTAATTCTTTGATACCTTCTTCGA
TTCGTTTCATACGCTCTCGCGAATTTTTCTGGCCCTTTTGAGTTGTCTGATTTTCACGTGCCATTTCAAT
AACGATATTTTCTGGCTTATGCCGCCCCATTACTTTGACCAATTCATCAACAACTTTTACAGTCTGTAAA
ATACCTTTTTTAATAGCAGGGCTACCAGCTAAATTTGCAATATGTTCATGTAAACTATCGCCTTGTCCAG
ACACTTGTGCTTTTTGAATGTCTTCTTTAAATGTCAAACTATCATCATGGATCAGCTGCATAAAATTGCG
ATTGGCAAAACCATCTGATTTCAAAAAATCTAATATTGTTTTGCCAGATTGCTTATCCCTAATACCATTA
ATCAATTTTCGAGACAAACGTCCCCAACCAGTATAACGGCGACGTTTAAGCTGTTTCATCACCTTATCAT
CAAAGAGGTGAGCATATGTTTTAAGTCTTTCCTCAATCATCTCCCTATCTTCAAATAAGGTCAATGTTAA
AACAATATCCTCTAAGATATCTTCATTTTCTTCATTATCCAAAAAATCTTTATCTTTAATAATTTTTAGC
AAATCATGGTAGGTACCTAATGAAGCATTAAATCTATCTTCAACTCCTGAAATTTCAACACTATCAAAAC
ATTCTATTTTTTTGAAATAATCTTCTTTTAATTGCTTAACGGTTACTTTTCGATTTGTTTTGAAGAGTAA
ATCAACAATGGCTTTCTTCTGTTCACCTGAAAGAAATGCTGGTTTTCGCATTCCTTCAGTAACATATTTG
ACCTTTGTCAATTCGTTATAAACCGTAAAATACTCATAAAGCAAACTATGTTTTGGTAGTACTTTTTCAT
TTGGAAGATTTTTATCAAAGTTTGTCATGCGTTCAATAAATGATTGAGCTGAAGCACCTTTATCGACAAC
TTCTTCAAAATTCCATGGGGTAATTGTTTCTTCAGACTTCCGAGTCATCCATGCAAAACGACTATTGCCA
CGCGCCAATGGACCAACATAATAAGGAATACGAAAAGTCAAGATTTTTTCAATCTTCTCACGATTGTCTT
TTAAAAATGGATAAAAGTCTTCTTGTCTTCTCAAAATAGCATGCAGCTCACCCAAGTGAATTTGATGGGG
AATAGAGCCGTTGTCAAAGGTCCGTTGCTTGCGCAGCAAATCTTCACGATTTAGTTTCACCAATAATTCC
TCAGTACCATCCATTTTTTCTAAAATTGGTTTGATAAATTTATAAAATTCTTCTTGGCTAGCTCCCCCAT
CAATATAACCTGCATATCCGTTTTTTGATTGATCAAAAAAGATTTCTTTATACTTTTCTGGAAGTTGTTG
TCGAACTAAAGCTTTTAAAAGAGTCAAGTCTTGATGATGTTCATCGTAGCGTTTAATCATTGAAGCTGAT
AGGGGAGCCTTAGTTATTTCAGTATTTACTCTTAGGATATCTGAAAGTAAAATAGCATCTGATAAATTCT
TAGCTGCCAAAAACAAATCAGCATATTGATCTCCAATTTGCGCCAATAAATTATCTAAATCATCATCGTA
AGTATCTTTTGAAAGCTGTAATTTAGCATCTTCTGCCAAATCAAAATTTGATTTAAAATTAGGGGTCAAA
CCCAATGACAAAGCAATGAGATTCCCAAATAAGCCATTTTTCTTCTCACCGGGGAGCTGAGCAATGAGAT
TTTCTAATCGTCTTGATTTACTCAATCGTGCAGAAAGAATCGCTTTAGCATCTACTCCACTTGCGTTAAT
AGGGTTTTCTTCAAATAATTGATTGTAGGTTTGTACCAACTGGATAAATAGTTTGTCCACATCACTATTA
TCAGGATTTAAATCTCCCTCAATCAAAAAATGACCACGAAACTTAATCATATGCGCTAAGGCCAAATAGA
TTAAGCGCAAATCCGCTTTATCAGTAGAATCTACCAATTTTTTTCGCAGATGATAGATAGTTGGATATTT
CTCATGATAAGCAACTTCATCTACTATATTTCCAAAAATAGGATGACGTTCATGCTTCTTGTCTTCTTCC
ACCAAAAAAGACTCTTCAAGTCGATGAAAGAAACTATCATCTACTTTCGCCATCTCATTTGAAAAAATCT
CCTGTAGATAACAAATACGATTCTTCCGACGTGTATACCTTCTACGAGCTGTCCGTTTGAGGCGAGTCGC
TTCCGCTGTCTCTCCACTGTCAAATAAAAGAGCCCCTATAAGATTTTTTTTGATACTGTGGCGGTCTGTA
TTTCCCAGAACCTTGAACTTTTTAGACGGAACCTTATATTCATCAGTGATCACCGCCCATCCGACGCTAT
TTGTGCCGATAGCTAAGCCTATTGAGTATTTCTTATCCATAGATCCTTTCTCCTCTTTAGATCTTTTCAA
TTCTTTTCTCTATCACTGATAGGGAGTGGTAAAATAACTCTATCAACGATAGAGTGTCAACAAAAATTAG
GAATTAATGATGTCAAGATTAGATAAAAGTAAAGTGATTAACAGCGCATTAGAGCTGCTTAATGAGGTCG
GAATCGAAGGTTTAACAACCCGTAAACTCGCCCAGAAGCTAGGTGTAGAGCAGCCTACATTGTATTGGCA
TGTAAAAAATAAGCGGGCTTTGCTCGACGCCTTAGCCATTGAGATGTTAGATAGGCACCATACTCACTTT
TGCCCTTTAGAAGGGGAAAGCTGGCAAGATTTTTTACGTAATAACGCTAAAAGTTTTAGATGTGCTTTAC
TAAGTCATCGCGATGGAGCAAAAGTACATTTAGGTACACGGCCTACAGAAAAACAGTATGAAACTCTCGA
AAATCAATTAGCCTTTTTATGCCAACAAGGTTTTTCACTAGAGAATGCATTATATGCACTCAGCGCTGTG
GGGCATTTTACTTTAGGTTGCGTATTGGAAGATCAAGAGCATCAAGTCGCTAAAGAAGAAAGGGAAACAC
CTACTACTGATAGTATGCCGCCATTATTACGACAAGCTATCGAATTATTTGATCACCAAGGTGCAGAGCC
AGCCTTCTTATTCGGCCTTGAATTGATCATATGCGGATTAGAAAAACAACTTAAATGTGAAAGTGGGTCT
TAATACTAGAGCCAATTATTGAAGGCCGCTAACGCGGCCTTTTTTTGTTTCTGGTCTCCC
