>Addgene plasmid #130926 | pLY57 | depositor partial sequence | sequence record 250879 | pspFΔHTH::λN22plus generator
TACTAGAGTTTACGGCTAGCTCAGTCCTAGGTATAGTGCTAGCTACTAGAGTCACACAGGAAAGTACTAG
ATGGCAGAATACAAAGATAATTTACTTGGTGAGGCGAACAGCTTTCTCGAAGTGCTGGAACAGGTTTCGC
ATCTCGCACCGCTGGACAAACCGGTGCTCATCATCGGCGAACGCGGCACCGGTAAAGAGCTGATTGCCAG
CCGCCTGCATTATCTCTCCTCCCGTTGGCAAGGGCCGTTTATTTCCCTTAACTGCGCGGCGTTAAATGAA
AATCTGCTGGATTCCGAACTGTTTGGTCACGAAGCGGGGGCGTTTACCGGTGCGCAAAAACGTCATCCAG
GGAGATTTGAACGTGCCGACGGCGGTACGCTATTTCTTGATGAACTCGCTACGGCACCGATGATGGTGCA
GGAGAAATTATTGCGCGTGATTGAGTACGGTGAACTGGAGCGCGTTGGCGGCAGCCAACCATTGCAGGTG
AATGTGCGGTTGGTATGCGCGACGAATGCCGATCTCCCGGCGATGGTCAATGAAGGCACTTTTCGCGCTG
ACCTGCTCGACCGACTGGCTTTTGATGTTGTACAACTGCCACCACTGCGCGAGCGCGAAAGCGACATAAT
GTTGATGGCAGAATACTTTGCCATCCAGATGTGTCGGGAAATCAAGCTGCCTCTGTTCCCGGGGTTTACG
GAGCGCGCCAGAGAAACATTGCTGAATTATCGTTGGCCGGGAAATATTCGTGAATTGAAAAACGTGGTGG
AACGTTCAGTGTATCGCCACGGCACCAGCGATTATCCGCTTGATGACATCATTATTGATCCCTTTAAACG
GCGTCCGCCTGAAGACGCTATCGCCGTTTCAGAAACCACCTCGCTTCCAACACTGCCGCTGGATTTACGT
GAGTTTCAGATGCAGCAGGAAAAAGAGTTGCTGCAACTCAGTTTGCAAATGAATGCACGCACACGCCGCC
GCGAACGTCGCGCAGAGAAACAGGCTCAATGGAAAGCAGCAAATTAATACTAGAGCCAATTATTGAAGGC
CGCTAACGCGGCCTTTTTTTGTTTCTGGTCTCCC
