>Addgene plasmid #130926 | pLY57 | depositor partial sequence | sequence record 250880 | reporter
TACTAGAAGTTATATGTTGGTAACTACCGGGGATGAATATATAAGTGCGGTTAGTGTAATTCGCTAACTC
ATCCTGGCATGTTGCTGTTGATTCTTCAATCAGATCTTTATAAATCAAAAAGATAAAAAATTGGCACGCA
AATTGTATTAACAGTTCAGCAGGACAATCCTGAACGCAAATACTAGAGAGCTGTCACCGGATGTGCTTTC
CGGTCTGATGAGTCCGTGAGGACGAAACAGCCTCTACAAATAATTTTGTTTAACTAGAGATTAAAGAGGA
GAAATACCATATGCGTAAAGGCGAAGAGCTGTTCACTGGTGTCGTCCCTATTCTGGTGGAACTGGATGGT
GATGTCAACGGTCATAAGTTTTCCGTGCGTGGCGAGGGTGAAGGTGACGCAACTAATGGTAAACTGACGC
TGAAGTTCATCTGTACTACTGGTAAACTGCCGGTACCTTGGCCGACTCTGGTAACGACGCTGACTTATGG
TGTTCAGTGCTTTGCTCGTTATCCGGACCATATGAAGCAGCATGACTTCTTCAAGTCCGCCATGCCGGAA
GGCTATGTGCAGGAACGCACGATTTCCTTTAAGGATGACGGCACGTACAAAACGCGTGCGGAAGTGAAAT
TTGAAGGCGATACCCTGGTAAACCGCATTGAGCTGAAAGGCATTGACTTTAAAGAAGACGGCAATATCCT
GGGCCATAAGCTGGAATACAATTTTAACAGCCACAATGTTTACATCACCGCCGATAAACAAAAAAATGGC
ATTAAAGCGAATTTTAAAATTCGCCACAACGTGGAGGATGGCAGCGTGCAGCTGGCTGATCACTACCAGC
AAAACACTCCAATCGGTGATGGTCCTGTTCTGCTGCCAGACAATCACTATCTGAGCACGCAAAGCGTTCT
GTCTAAAGATCCGAACGAGAAACGCGATCATATGGTTCTGCTGGAGTTCGTAACCGCAGCGGGCATCACG
CATGGTATGGATGAACTGTACAAAAGGCCTGCTGCAAACGACGAAAACTACGCTGCATCAGTTTAATAAT
ACTAGAGCCAATTATTGAAGGCCTCCCTAACGGGGGGCCTTTTTTTGTTTCTGGTCTCCC
